>Addgene plasmid #53646 | ISPDA-c102 | depositor partial sequence | sequence record 83774 | insert sequence
ATGGGCCACCATCATCATCATCATTCTTCTGGTGTAGATCTGGGTACCGAGAACCTGTACTTCCAATCCA
TGCACCCGCAAGCCGTGGCAGCTGTGTTGCCTGCCGGGGGGTGCGGGGAGAGGATGGGGGTCCCCACCCC
GAAGCAATTCTGCCCCATCCTGGAGAGGCCGCTCATCAGCTACACCCTACAGGCCCTGGAGAGAGTATGT
TGGATAAAGGACATTGTTGTGGCAGTAACTGGAGAGAACATGGAAGTAATGAAAAGTATTATTCAGAAGT
ATCAGCATAAACGCATCTCACTGGTCGAAGCTGGAGTGACCCGCCACAGGTCAATTTTCAATGGACTAAA
AGCACTGGCAGAAGATCAGATCAACTCTAAACTCTCTAAGCCAGAAGTAGTGATTATCCATGATGCTGTG
AGACCATTTGTTGAGGAAGGTGTCCTTCTTAAAGTTGTCACAGCTGCTAAGGAACACGGGGCAGCAGGAG
CCATTCGACCTCTTGTATCTACTGTCGTCAGTCCATCTGCTGATGGTTGCTTAGACTACTCGCTAGAACG
TGCCAGACACAGAGCAAGTGAAATGCCCCAAGCTTTTCTATTTGATGTGATTTATGAAGCATATCAGCAG
TGTAGTGACTATGACTTGGAATTTGGAACTGAGTGTTTGCAATTGGCCCTAAAATACTGTTGCACTAAAG
CCAAACTTGTAGAAGGATCACCTGACCTCTGGAAGGTGACCTACAAACGAGATCTCTATGCGGCTGAATC
GATTATTAAGGAGAGAATTTCCCAAGAGATTTGTGTAGTTATGGATACAGAAGAAGATAACAAACATGTA
GGTCATCTTCTTGAAGAAGTGCTGAAAAGTGAATTAAATCATGTAAAAGTCACATCTGAGGCTCTGGGTC
ATGCTGGCAGACATCTTCAGCAAATCATCTTAGATCAATGCTACAATTTTGTTTGTGTGAATGTTACAAC
CTCTGATTTTCAAGAAACCCAGAAGTTACTGAGCATGCTTGAAGAGAGTAGTCTTTGCATTTTATATCCT
GTTGTTGTTGTTTCAGTTCATTTTCTTGATTTTAAATTAGTACCTCCCAGTCAGAAAATGGAAAACCTAA
TGCAGATTAGAGAATTTGCAAAGGAAGTAAAAGAAAGAAATATTTTGTTATATGGGCTTCTCATATCTTA
CCCACAGGATGATCAGAAGCTACAGGAGAGTTTAAGGCAAGGTGCTATCATTATTGCTTCATTAATCAAG
GAAAGAAATTCTGGACTCATTGGTCAGCTTCTGATAGCATGACAGTAAAGGTGGATACGGATCCGAATTC
GAGCTCCGTCGACAAGCTT
