>Addgene plasmid #53646 | ISPDA-c102 | addgene partial sequence | sequence record 90049 | Polyhedrin-F 5'-AAATGATAACCATCTCGC-3'
ACAGTTTTGTAATAAAAAAACCTATAAATATTCCGGATTATTCATACCGTCCCACCATCGGGCGCGGATC
TCGGTCCGAAAACCATGGGCCACCATCATCATCATCATTCTTCTGGTGTAGATCTGGGTACCGAGAACCT
GTACTTCCAATCCATGCACCCGCAAGCCGTGGCAGCTGTGTTGCCTGCCGGGGGGTGCGGGGAGAGGATG
GGGGTCCCCACCCCGAAGCAATTCTGCCCCATCCTGGAGAGGCCGCTCATCAGCTACACCCTACAGGCCC
TGGAGAGAGTATGTTGGATAAAGGACATTGTTGTGGCAGTAACTGGAGAGAACATGGAAGTAATGAAAAG
TATTATTCAGAAGTATCAGCATAAACGCATCTCACTGGTCGAAGCTGGAGTGACCCGCCACAGGTCAATT
TTCAATGGACTAAAAGCACTGGCAGAAGATCAGATCAACTCTAAACTCTCTAAGCCAGAAGTAGTGATTA
TCCATGATGCTGTGAGACCATTTGTTGAGGAAGGTGTCCTTCTTAAAGTTGTCACAGCTGCTAAGGAACA
CGGGGCAGCAGGAGCCATTCGACCTCTTGTATCTACTGTCGTCAGTCCATCTGCTGATGGTTGCTTAGAC
TACTCGCTAGAACGTGCCAGACACAGAGCAAGTGAAATGCCCCAAGCTTTTCTATTTGATGTGATTTATG
AAGCATATCAGCAGTGTAGTGACTATGACTTGGAATTTGGAACTGAGTGTTTGCAATTGGCCCTAAAATA
CTGTTGCACTAAAGCCAAACTTGTAGAAGGATCACCTGACCTCTGGAAGGTGACCTACAAACGAGATCTC
TATGCGGCTGAATCGATTATTAAGGAGAGAATTTCCCAAGAGATTTGTGTAGTTATGGATACAGAAGAAG
ATAACAAACATGTAGGTCATCTTCTTGAAGAAGTGCTGAAAAGTGAATTAAATCATGTAAAAGTCACATC
TGAGGCTCTGGGTCATGCTGGCAGACATCTTCAGCAAATCATCTTAGATCAATG
