[The description below was written by a language model from this plasmid's Addgene catalogue record.]
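Description:
ISPDA-c102 is a baculovirus transfer plasmid built on the pFB-LIC-Bse backbone from the SGC, a Bac-to-Bac-style vector adapted for ligation-independent cloning. It is maintained in E. coli as a high-copy plasmid under ampicillin selection. In the Bac-to-Bac approach, a transfer vector of this kind donates its expression cassette to a baculovirus shuttle genome (bacmid) in a specialised E. coli host, and the resulting recombinant bacmid is used to generate virus that infects insect cells. Sf9 is listed alongside the bacterial cloning strain in the record. No feature table is provided, so the origin of replication, transposition elements and any additional markers on the backbone are not documented here.

The payload is an insert of about 1.35 kb designated ISPDA, placed by ligation-independent cloning downstream of the polyhedrin promoter, the strong very-late baculoviral promoter commonly used for high-level protein production in infected insect cells. The protein is fused at its N terminus to a hexahistidine tag followed by a TEV protease site, which allows metal-affinity purification and then removal of the tag. The record notes that the insert may not be the full open reading frame, which is typical of constructs with boundaries trimmed for crystallisation, and it does not state the source species.

The stated purpose is protein production for structure determination, and the entry links the construct to a deposited structure. The depositor comments also mention a BL21(DE3)-derived bacterial strain for expression. That sits oddly with a polyhedrin-driven insect-cell vector, and the record does not resolve the discrepancy.
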