Addgene plasmid #53646: ISPDA-c102
Purpose: Baculovirus expression for structure determination; may not be full ORF
Depositing lab: Nicola Burgess-Brown. Depositing organization: University of Oxford.
Backbone
  Vector backbone: pFB-LIC-Bse
  Backbone manufacturer: SGC
  Vector type: Baculovirus expression
Growth in bacteria
  Bacterial resistance: Ampicillin, 100 μg/mL
  Growth temperature: 37°C
  Growth strain: Mach1 ; SF9
  Copy number: High Copy
Gene/Insert
  Gene/Insert name: ISPDA (alt names: 4CVH; gi|157412259)
  Insert size (bp): 1349
  Promoter: polyhedrin
  Tag / fusion protein: His-6-TEV (N terminal on insert)
  Cloning method: Ligation Independent Cloning
  Sequencing primers: 5′ Polyhedrin forward
Terms and licenses: Academic/Nonprofit Terms; Industry Terms: Not Available to Industry
Depositor comments: Baculovirus transfer vector (Bac-to-bac), N-terminal His-tag, TEV cleavable. http://www.thesgc.org/structures/4CVH/ Use BL21(DE3)-R3-pRARE2 strain for expression.
How to cite: ISPDA-c102 was a gift from Nicola Burgess-Brown (Addgene plasmid # 53646 ; http://n2t.net/addgene:53646 ; RRID:Addgene_53646)
